Addgene plasmid #146854: pAc5.1B-EGFP-HsTNRC6Biso1-F1370A_L
Purpose: Insect Expression of HsTNRC6Biso1-F1370A
Depositing lab: Elisa Izaurralde. Depositing organization: Max Planck Institute for Developmental Biology. Publication: Two PABPC1-binding sites in GW182 proteins promote miRNA-mediated gene silencing. Huntzinger E, Braun JE, Heimstädt S, Zekri L, Izaurralde E. EMBO J. 2010 Dec 15;29(24):4146-60. doi: 10.1038/emboj.2010.274 PubMed 21063388.
Backbone
  Vector backbone: Unknown
  Vector type: Insect Expression
Growth in bacteria
  Bacterial resistance: Ampicillin, 100 μg/mL
  Growth temperature: 37°C
  Growth strain: DH5alpha
  Copy number: Low Copy
Gene/Insert
  Gene/Insert name: HsTNRC6Biso1-F1370A
  Species: H. sapiens (human)
  Entrez Gene: TNRC6B (a.k.a. GDSBA)
  Cloning method: Unknown
Terms and licenses: Academic/Nonprofit Terms; Industry Terms: Not Available to Industry
Depositor comments: Plasmids from this collection were made available to the research community and donated after the lab closed. Please note that the sequence provided by the depositing laboratory may be theoretical/predicted or based on Sanger sequencing results. There may be discrepancies between sequencing results obtained by Addgene and the depositor sequence. If an Addgene verified sequence is not available, please contact before placing your order to request that our lab fully sequence the plasmid.
How to cite: pAc5.1B-EGFP-HsTNRC6Biso1-F1370A_L was a gift from Elisa Izaurralde (Addgene plasmid # 146854 ; http://n2t.net/addgene:146854 ; RRID:Addgene_146854)
