[The description below was written by a language model from this plasmid's Addgene catalogue record and pLannotate feature annotations shown in this document.]
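Description:
pAc5.1B-EGFP-HsTNRC6Biso1-F1370A_L is an insect-cell expression plasmid of about 11.2 kb that produces a human TNRC6B isoform 1 point mutant (F1370A) fused to EGFP. The catalogue lists the backbone as unknown, although the name and the annotated parts point to a pAc5.1-type vector. It is maintained in E. coli through a ColE1/pUC-type origin and selected with ampicillin via the β-lactamase gene and its own promoter. The origin is annotated as a high-copy type, whereas the catalogue entry records the plasmid as low copy. Short fragments annotated as a tetracycline efflux gene and SV40 large T antigen appear to be non-functional backbone remnants. No marker for selection in insect cells is annotated, so the plasmid seems suited to transient transfection.

The expression cassette is driven by the Drosophila melanogaster actin 5C promoter, a strong constitutive promoter in Drosophila cell lines. EGFP sits immediately downstream, followed by the roughly 5.2 kb TNRC6B coding region, giving an N-terminally EGFP-tagged protein that can be followed by fluorescence or anti-GFP detection. A V5 epitope sequence lies just after the insert, but the record does not show whether it is read through in frame or cut off by a stop codon. An SV40 polyadenylation signal closes the unit.

TNRC6B is a GW182-family scaffold that associates with Argonaute proteins and mediates miRNA-directed silencing. The associated publication concerns PABPC1-binding sites in GW182 proteins, so the F1370A substitution was probably made to test such an interaction, though the record does not state the mutation's effect. Likely uses are interaction and silencing assays in insect cells.
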