Features (pLannotate 1.2.2; 10 found; start..end, strand, type, name):
     56..2568    +  promoter       Ac5 promoter: Drosophila melanogaster actin 5C promoter
   2588..3304    +  CDS            EGFP: EGFP is a basic (constitutively fluorescent) green fluorescent protein published in 1996, derived from Aequorea victoria. It is reported to be a rapidly-maturing weak dimer with moderate acid sensitivity.
   3314..8482    +  CDS            TNRC6B (fragment): TNR6B_HUMAN - Also known as KIAA1093. Experimental evidence at protein level: Swiss-Prot protein existence level 1. Plays a role in RNA-mediated gene silencing by both micro- RNAs (miRNAs) and short interfering RNAs (siRNAs) (PubMed:16289642, PubMed:19167051, PubMed:19304925, PubMed:32354837). Required for miRNA- dependent translational repression and siRNA-dependent endonucleolytic cleavage of complementary mRNAs by argonaute family proteins (PubMed:16289642, PubMed:19167051, PubMed:19304925, PubMed:32354837). As scaffolding protein associates with argonaute proteins bound to partially comple
   8508..8549    +  CDS            V5 tag: epitope tag from simian virus 5
   8649..8783    -  polyA_signal   SV40 poly(A) signal: SV40 polyadenylation signal
   8806..8890    -  CDS            large T antigen (fragment): large T antigen from SV40 (simian virus 40)
   8891..9361    +  CDS            TcR (fragment): tetracycline efflux protein; tet; confers resistance to tetracycline
   9405..9993    -  rep_origin     ori: high-copy-number ColE1/pMB1/pBR322/pUC origin of replication
  10164..11024   -  CDS            AmpR: β-lactamase; bla; confers resistance to ampicillin, carbenicillin, and related antibiotics
  11025..11129   -  promoter       AmpR promoter: bla
>Addgene plasmid #146854 | pAc5.1B-EGFP-HsTNRC6Biso1-F1370A_L | depositor full sequence | sequence record 289301 | Full Sequence
CTTCAAGGAATTAATTCTATATTCTAAAAACACAAATGATACTTCTAAAAAAAATCATGAATGGCATCAA
CTCTGAATCAAATCTTTGCAGATGCACCTACTTCTCATTTCCACTGTCACATCATTTTTCCAGATCTCGC
TGCCTGTTATGTGGCCCACAAACCAAGACACGTTTTATGGCCATTAAAGCTGGCTGATCGTCGCCAAACA
CCAAATACATATCAATATGTACATTCGAGAAAGAAGCGATCAAAGAAGCGTCTTCGGGCGAGTAGGAGAA
TGCGGAGGAGAAGGAGAACGAGCTGATCTAGTATCTCTCCACAATCCAATGCCAACTGACCAACTGGCCA
TATTCGGAGCAATTTGAAGCCAATTTCCATCGCCTGGCGATCGCTCCATTCTTGGCTATATGTTTTTCAC
CGTTCCCGGGGCCATTTTCAAAGACTCGTCGGTAAGATAAGATTGTGTCACTCGCTGTCTCTCTTCATTT
GTCGAAGAATGCTGAGGAATTTCGCGATGACGTCGGCGAGTATTTTGAAGAATGAGAATAATTTGTATTT
ATACGAAAATCAGTTAGTGGAATTTTCTACAAAAACATGTTATCTATAGATAATTTTGTTGCAAAATATG
TTGACTATGACAAAGATTGTATGTATATACCTTTAATGTATTCTCATTTTCTTATGTATTTATAATGGCA
ATGATGATACTGATGATATTTTAAGATGATGCCAGACCACAGGCTGATTTCTGCGTCTTTTGCCGAACGC
AGTGCATGTGCGGTTGTTGTTTTTTGGAATAGTTTCAATTTTCGGACTGTCCGCTTTGATTTCAGTTTCT
TGGCTTATTCAAAAAGCAAAGTAAAGCCAAAAAAGCGAGATGGCAATACCAAATGCGGCAAAACGGTAGT
GGAAGGAAAGGGGTGCGGGGCAGCGGAAGGAAGGGTGGGGCGGGGCGTGGCGGGGTCTGTGGCTGGGCGC
GACGTCACCGACGTTGGAGCCACTCCTTTGACCATGTGTGCGTGTGTGTATTATTCGTGTCTCGCCACTC
GCCGGTTGTTTTTTTCTTTTTATCTCGCTCTCTCTAGCGCCATCTCGTACGCATGCTCAACGCACCGCAT
GTTGCCGTGTCCTTTATGCGTCATTTTGGCTCGAAATAGGCAATTATTTAAACAAAGATTAGTCAACGAA
AACGCTAAAATAAATAAGTCTACAATATGGTTACTTATTGCCATGTGTGTGCAGCCAACGATAGCAACAA
AAGCAACAACACAGTGGCTTTCCCTCTTTCACTTTTTGTTTGCAAGCGCGTGCGAGCAAGACGGCACGAC
CGGCAAACGCAATTACGCTGACAAAGAGCAGACGAAGTTTTGGCCGAAAAACATCAAGGCGCCTGATACG
AATGCATTTGCAATAACAATTGCGATATTTAATATTGTTTATGAAGCTGTTTGACTTCAAAACACACAAA
AAAAAAAATAAAACAAATTATTTGAAAGAGAATTAGGAATCGGACAGCTTATCGTTACGGGCTAACAGCA
CACCGAGACGAAATAGCTTACCTGACGTCACAGCCTCTGGAAGAACTGCCGCCAAGCAGAGAGAGAGAGA
AAAAGAGGGAGAGCAGCTTAGACCGCATGTGCTTGTGTGTGAGGCGTCTCTCTCTTCGTCTCCTGTTTGC
GCAAACGCATAGACTGCACTGAGAAAATCGATTACCTATTTTTTATGAATGAATATTTGCACTATTACTA
TTCAAAACTATTAAGATAGCAATCACATTCAATAGCCAAATACTATACCACCTGAGCGATGCAACGAAAT
GATCAATTTGAGCAAAAATGCTGCATATTTAGGACGGCATCATTATAGAAATGCTTCTTGCTGTGTACTT
TTCTCTCGTCTGGCAGCTGTTTCGCCGTTATTGTTAAAACCGGCTTAAGTTAGGTGTGTTTTCTACGACT
AGTGATGCCCCTACTAGAAGATGTGTGTTGCACAAATGTCCCTGAATAACCAATTTGAAGTGCAGATAGC
AGTAAACGTAAGCTAATATGAATATTATTTAACTGTAATGTTTTAATATCGCTGGACATTACTAATAAAC
CCACTATAAACACATGTACATATGTATGTTTTGGCATACAATGAGTAGTTGGGGAAAAAATGTGTAAAAG
CACCGTGACCATCACAGCATAAAGATAACCAGCTGAAGTATCGAATATGAGTAACCCCCAAATTGAATCA
CATGCCGCAACTGATAGGACCCATGGAAGTACACTCTTCATGGCGATATACAAGACACACACAAGCACGA
ACACCCAGTTGCGGAGGAAATTCTCCGTAAATGAAAACCCAATCGGCGAACAATTCATACCCATATATGG
TAAAAGTTTTGAACGCGACTTGAGAGCGGAGAGCATTGCGGCTGATAAGGTTTTAGCGCTAAGCGGGCTT
TATAAAACGGGCTGCGGGACCAGTTTTCATATCACTACCGTTTGAGTTCTTGTGCTGTGTGGATACTCCT
CCCGACACAAAGCCGCTCCATCAGCCAGCAGTCGTCTAATCCAGAGACCCCGGATCGGGGTACCAACATG
GTGAGCAAGGGCGAGGAGCTGTTCACCGGGGTGGTGCCCATCCTGGTCGAGCTGGACGGCGACGTAAACG
GCCACAAGTTCAGCGTGTCCGGCGAGGGCGAGGGCGATGCCACCTACGGCAAGCTGACCCTGAAGTTCAT
CTGCACCACCGGCAAGCTGCCCGTGCCCTGGCCCACCCTCGTGACCACCCTGACCTACGGCGTGCAGTGC
TTCAGCCGCTACCCCGACCACATGAAGCAGCACGACTTCTTCAAGTCCGCCATGCCCGAAGGCTACGTCC
AGGAGCGCACCATCTTCTTCAAGGACGACGGCAACTACAAGACCCGCGCCGAGGTGAAGTTCGAGGGCGA
CACCCTGGTGAACCGCATCGAGCTGAAGGGCATCGACTTCAAGGAGGACGGCAACATCCTGGGGCACAAG
CTGGAGTACAACTACAACAGCCACAACGTCTATATCATGGCCGACAAGCAGAAGAACGGCATCAAGGTGA
ACTTCAAGATCCGCCACAACATCGAGGACGGCAGCGTGCAGCTCGCCGACCACTACCAGCAGAACACCCC
CATCGGCGACGGCCCCGTGCTGCTGCCCGACAACCACTACCTGAGCACCCAGTCCGCCCTGAGCAAAGAC
CCCAACGAGAAGCGCGATCACATGGTCCTGCTGGAGTTCGTGACCGCCGCCGGGATCACTCTCGGCATGG
ACGAGCTGTACAAGCCAAGCTTGATGAGAGAGAAGGAGCAAGAAAGGGAAGAACAGTTAATGGAAGACAA
GAAAAGGAAGAAAGAGGATAAAAAGAAAAAAGAAGCCACTCAGAAGGTCACGGAACAAAAAACCAAAGTG
CCCGAAGTGACGAAACCAAGTTTAAGCCAACCAACGGCCGCCAGCCCAATTGGCAGCTCTCCATCGCCAC
CAGTCAATGGTGGCAACAATGCCAAAAGGGTGGCAGTGCCGAACGGACAACCGCCAAGCGCCGCCCGCTA
CATGCCTCGGGAGGTGCCGCCGCGATTCCGTTGCCAGCAGGACCACAAAGTGTTACTAAAACGTGGGCAG
CCCCCTCCACCGTCCTGCATGCTCCTTGGGGGTGGGGCAGGGCCTCCTCCCTGCACAGCACCTGGAGCAA
ACCCAAACAACGCACAAGTGACAGGAGCGCTGCTGCAGAGTGAGAGTGGGACTGCGCCAGACTCAACCCT
TGGAGGTGCTGCTGCTTCAAATTATGCAAATTCCACTTGGGGCTCGGGAGCCTCCTCCAACAACGGCACC
TCCCCCAACCCAATTCACATCTGGGACAAGGTGATTGTAGACGGGTCTGACATGGAAGAGTGGCCTTGTA
TTGCCAGCAAAGACACTGAATCTTCTTCCGAAAACACCACCGATAACAACAGTGCCTCGAACCCTGGCTC
TGAGAAGAGCACTCTGCCAGGAAGCACCACTAGTAACAAAGGAAAAGGGAGCCAGTGCCAGTCTGCAAGT
TCTGGGAACGAATGTAATCTTGGGGTCTGGAAATCTGACCCTAAGGCTAAATCTGTTCAATCTTCCAACT
CTACTACAGAGAACAACAATGGACTAGGAAATTGGAGGAATGTGAGTGGTCAGGATAGAATTGGACCTGG
CTCTGGCTTCAGCAACTTTAACCCAAATAGCAACCCATCTGCCTGGCCAGCACTGGTCCAAGAAGGAACT
TCTAGGAAAGGGGCATTGGAAACAGATAATAGTAATTCCAGTGCACAGGTTAGCACAGTAGGTCAGACAT
CCAGGGAACAGCAGTCAAAGATGGAAAATGCGGGTGTTAATTTTGTTGTCTCTGGCAGAGAACAGGCTCA
AATTCATAACACTGATGGACCAAAAAATGGAAACACTAACTCCTTGAACTTAAGTTCACCAAACCCCATG
GAGAATAAGGGAATGCCCTTTGGAATGGGCTTGGGGAACACCTCCAGGAGCACTGATGCCCCTTCACAAA
GCACTGGAGATCGAAAGACTGGGAGTGTTGGATCTTGGGGTGCAGCTAGGGGGCCTTCTGGAACTGACAC
AGTCTCTGGACAAAGCAATTCTGGAAACAATGGGAACAATGGAAAAGAGAGAGAGGACTCCTGGAAAGGA
GCTTCTGTTCAGAAATCAACTGGGTCAAAAAATGACTCTTGGGACAACAATAACAGGTCTACGGGTGGGT
CCTGGAACTTTGGCCCCCAGGACTCTAATGACAACAAATGGGGTGAAGGGAACAAAATGACATCTGGGGT
CTCTCAGGGAGAATGGAAACAGCCGACTGGGTCTGATGAGTTGAAAATTGGAGAATGGAGTGGTCCAAAC
CAACCAAATTCTAGCACTGGAGCATGGGACAATCAAAAGGGCCACCCCCTCCCTGAAAACCAAGGCAATG
CCCAGGCTCCCTGTTGGGGAAGATCTTCCAGCTCCACAGGAAGTGAAGTTGGAGGTCAAAGCACTGGAAG
CAACCACAAAGCAGGAAGTAGTGACAGTCATAACTCTGGCCGTCGGTCGTACAGGCCCACACATCCTGAT
TGTCAGGCTGTCTTGCAGACTCTTTTGAGCCGAACTGATTTGGACCCCAGGGTGCTCTCAAACACTGGCT
GGGGCCAAACTCAAATTAAGCAGGACACAGTGTGGGACATTGAAGAGGTGCCAAGGCCTGAGGGGAAATC
TGACAAAGGAACTGAGGGGTGGGAGAGCGCTGCCACACAGACCAAGAACTCAGGGGGCTGGGGAGATGCA
CCCAGCCAAAGCAATCAAATGAAGTCTGGATGGGGGGAGCTCTCAGCCTCTACAGAGTGGAAAGACCCCA
AGAACACAGGAGGCTGGAATGACTACAAGAACAACAACTCTTCCAACTGGGGAGGAGGACGACCTGATGA
AAAGACACCTTCCTCTTGGAATGAGAATCCCAGCAAGGATCAGGGGTGGGGAGGTGGACGCCAGCCCAAT
CAAGGATGGTCTTCTGGAAAGAATGGTTGGGGGGAGGAAGTCGATCAGACAAAAAACAGCAATTGGGAAA
GTTCTGCAAGTAAACCTGTGTCTGGGTGGGGTGAAGGAGGGCAGAATGAAATCGGGACTTGGGGTAATGG
TGGCAATGCAAGCCTAGCTTCAAAAGGTGGGTGGGAGGATTGCAAAAGATCCCCAGCATGGAATGAGACG
GGCCGACAGCCCAATTCCTGGAATAAACAACACCAACAGCAGCAGCCCCCACAGCAGCCGCCGCCACCAC
AACCAGAGGCTTCTGGTTCGTGGGGAGGCCCACCCCCACCACCTCCAGGCAACGTTCGACCTTCCAATTC
CAGCTGGAGCAGCGGGCCACAGCCTGCAACACCTAAGGATGAGGAACCCAGTGGTTGGGAAGAGCCATCC
CCACAGTCAATTAGTCGGAAAATGGACATTGATGATGGCACTTCAGCATGGGGAGACCCTAACAGTTATA
ACTACAAGAATGTGAATCTGTGGGATAAGAATTCCCAAGGGGGCCCAGCACCTCGAGAACCAAACCTGCC
CACCCCAATGACCAGTAAATCGGCATCAGATTCCAAATCTATGCAAGACGGCTGGGGGGAGAGTGACGGG
CCAGTCACAGGAGCTCGCCATCCCAGCTGGGAAGAGGAGGAGGATGGAGGAGTCTGGAACACCACTGGCT
CTCAGGGCAGTGCTTCCTCCCACAACTCAGCAAGCTGGGGACAAGGAGGAAAGAAACAAATGAAGTGCTC
ACTCAAAGGAGGAAACAATGATTCATGGATGAATCCTCTTGCCAAACAGTTTTCAAATATGGGATTGCTG
AGTCAGACTGAAGATAATCCAAGCAGCAAAATGGATTTGTCTGTAGGAAGCCTTTCAGATAAAAAATTTG
ATGTGGACAAGCGAGCGATGAATCTCGGGGATTTTAATGATATCATGAGGAAGGATCGATCTGGGTTCCG
TCCACCTAATTCCAAAGACATGGGAACCACAGATAGTGGGCCTTATTTTGAGAAGGGCGGTAGTCATGGT
TTGTTTGGAAACAGCACAGCACAATCGAGAGGTCTGCACACACCCGTGCAGCCACTAAATTCTTCTCCCA
GTCTCCGGGCGCAAGTGCCTCCCCAGTTTATTTCCCCCCAGGTTTCTGCCTCAATGCTCAAGCAGTTTCC
CAACAGTGGCCTGAGTCCAGGTCTTTTCAATGTGGGGCCCCAGTTATCTCCTCAACAAATTGCCATGCTG
AGCCAGCTTCCACAAATTCCCCAGTTTCAGTTGGCATGTCAGCTTCTCTTGCAGCAGCAGCAACAGCAGC
AGTTGTTACAGAACCAGAGAAAGATTTCTCAAGCTGTACGCCAACAGCAAGAGCAGCAGCTGGCTCGAAT
GGTGAGTGCACTGCAGCAGCAGCAGCAGCAGCAGCAGAGGCAGCCAGGCATGAAGCACTCGCCCTCTCAT
CCTGTTGGGCCCAAGCCGCATCTGGACAACATGGTACCCAACGCATTGAATGTGGGGCTCCCAGACCTTC
AAACCAAAGGGCCAATACCTGGATATGGTTCTGGCTTCAGCTCTGGCGGCATGGACTATGGCATGGTTGG
TGGGAAGGAGGCTGGAACCGAGTCTCGCTTTAAACAGTGGACCTCCATGATGGAGGGGCTGCCCTCTGTA
GCCACACAGGAAGCCAATATGCACAAAAATGGCGCTATAGTGGCCCCTGGTAAAACCCGGGGAGGGTCAC
CGTACAACCAGTTTGATATCATCCCTGGTGACACACTGGGTGGCCATACGGGTCCTGCTGGTGATAGCTG
GTTACCTGCCAAATCTCCACCAACAAATAAAATCGGAAGTAAATCCAGCAATGCCAGTTGGCCTCCAGAA
GCCCAACCAGGAGTGCCATGGAAAGGTATCCAAAACATTGACCCTGAATCTGACCCCTATGTCACCCCAG
GAAGTGTGCTGGGGGGTACAGCCACATCTCCCATTGTAGATACTGACCACCAACTGCTGCGGGATAACAC
CACAGGGTCTAATTCTTCCCTCAACACCTCGCTGCCTTCACCTGGTGCCTGGCCCTACAGTGCCTCTGAC
AACTCCTTTACCAACGTTCATAGCACTTCAGCAAAGTTCCCTGATTACAAATCAACATGGTCCCCAGATC
CCATAGGACACAACCCCACTCATCTCTCCAACAAGATGTGGAAAAACCATATTTCCTCCAGGAACACTAC
ACCGCTGCCCCGCCCACCTCCTGGTCTGACCAACCCCAAACCATCATCTCCCTGGAGCAGCACAGCACCC
CGATCAGTCAGGGGGTGGGGGACACAGGACTCACGGCTCGCCTCGGCCTCTACCTGGAGTGATGGTGGCT
CAGTTCGTCCTAGTTACTGGCTGGTTCTTCACAATCTCACCCCACAGATTGATGGGTCAACCTTGAGAAC
GATCTGCATGCAGCATGGCCCACTGCTGACATTCCATCTGAATCTAACCCAGGGCACTGCCCTGATCCGA
TACAGCACCAAACAGGAGGCGGCCAAGGCCCAAACTGCACTGCACATGTGTGTGTTGGGAAACACTACCA
TCCTTGCTGAGTTTGCCACTGATGATGAAGTCAGCCGCTTTCTGGCACAAGCTCAGCCCCCTACACCTGC
AGCAACCCCAAGTGCGCCAGCTGCGGGGTGGCAGTCGCTGGAGACCGGCCAGAACCAGTCAGATCCCGTG
GGACCTGCTCTGAATCTTTTTGGTGGGTCCACTGGGCTCGGGCAGTGGAGCAGCAGCGCTGGTGGCAGCA
GCGGGGCCGATCTTGCTGGCGCTTCATTGTGGGGGCCCCCAAACTATTCTTCTAGCTTATGGGGAGTCCC
AACGGTGGAAGATCCCCATAGGATGGGCAGCCCTGCTCCTTTACTACCTGGTGACCTTCTGGGAGGAGGG
TCGGATTCAATCTGATCTAGAGGGCCCGCGGTTCGAAGGTAAGCCTATCCCTAACCCTCTCCTCGGTCTC
GATTCTACGCGTACCGGTCATCATCACCATCACCATTGAGTTTAAACCCGCTGATCAGCCTCGACTGTGC
CTTCTAAGGCCTGAGCTCGCTGATCAGCCTCGATCGAGGATCCAGACATGATAAGATACATTGATGAGTT
TGGACAAACCACAACTAGAATGCAGTGAAAAAAATGCTTTATTTGTGAAATTTGTGATGCTATTGCTTTA
TTTGTAACCATTATAAGCTGCAATAAACAAGTTAACAACAACAATTGCATTCATTTTATGTTTCAGGTTC
AGGGGGAGGTGTGGGAGGTTTTTTAAAGCAAGTAAAACCTCTACAAATGTGGTATGGCTGATTATGATCA
GTCGACCGATGCCCTTGAGAGCCTTCAACCCAGTCAGCTCCTTCCGGTGGGCGCGGGGCATGACTATCGT
CGCCGCACTTATGACTGTCTTCTTTATCATGCAACTCGTAGGACAGGTGCCGGCAGCGCTCTGGGTCATT
TTCGGCGAGGACCGCTTTCGCTGGAGCGCGACGATGATCGGCCTGTCGCTTGCGGTATTCGGAATCTTGC
ACGCCCTCGCTCAAGCCTTCGTCACTGGTCCCGCCACCAAACGTTTCGGCGAGAAGCAGGCCATTATCGC
CGGCATGGCGGCCGACGCGCTGGGCTACGTCTTGCTGGCGTTCGCGACGCGAGGCTGGATGGCCTTCCCC
ATTATGATTCTTCTCGCTTCCGGCGGCATCGGGATGCCCGCGTTGCAGGCCATGCTGTCCAGGCAGGTAG
ATGACGACCATCAGGGACAGCTTCAAGGATCGCTCGCGGCTCTTACCAGCCAGCAAAAGGCCAGGAACCG
TAAAAAGGCCGCGTTGCTGGCGTTTTTCCATAGGCTCCGCCCCCCTGACGAGCATCACAAAAATCGACGC
TCAAGTCAGAGGTGGCGAAACCCGACAGGACTATAAAGATACCAGGCGTTTCCCCCTGGAAGCTCCCTCG
TGCGCTCTCCTGTTCCGACCCTGCCGCTTACCGGATACCTGTCCGCCTTTCTCCCTTCGGGAAGCGTGGC
GCTTTCTCAATGCTCACGCTGTAGGTATCTCAGTTCGGTGTAGGTCGTTCGCTCCAAGCTGGGCTGTGTG
CACGAACCCCCCGTTCAGCCCGACCGCTGCGCCTTATCCGGTAACTATCGTCTTGAGTCCAACCCGGTAA
GACACGACTTATCGCCACTGGCAGCAGCCACTGGTAACAGGATTAGCAGAGCGAGGTATGTAGGCGGTGC
TACAGAGTTCTTGAAGTGGTGGCCTAACTACGGCTACACTAGAAGGACAGTATTTGGTATCTGCGCTCTG
CTGAAGCCAGTTACCTTCGGAAAAAGAGTTGGTAGCTCTTGATCCGGCAAACAAACCACCGCTGGTAGCG
GTGGTTTTTTTGTTTGCAAGCAGCAGATTACGCGCAGAAAAAAAGGATCTCAAGAAGATCCTTTGATCTT
TTCTACGGGGTCTGACGCTCAGTGGAACGAAAACTCACGTTAAGGGATTTTGGTCATGAGATTATCAAAA
AGGATCTTCACCTAGATCCTTTTAAATTAAAAATGAAGTTTTAAATCAATCTAAAGTATATATGAGTAAA
CTTGGTCTGACAGTTACCAATGCTTAATCAGTGAGGCACCTATCTCAGCGATCTGTCTATTTCGTTCATC
CATAGTTGCCTGACTCCCCGTCGTGTAGATAACTACGATACGGGAGGGCTTACCATCTGGCCCCAGTGCT
GCAATGATACCGCGAGACCCACGCTCACCGGCTCCAGATTTATCAGCAATAAACCAGCCAGCCGGAAGGG
CCGAGCGCAGAAGTGGTCCTGCAACTTTATCCGCCTCCATCCAGTCTATTAATTGTTGCCGGGAAGCTAG
AGTAAGTAGTTCGCCAGTTAATAGTTTGCGCAACGTTGTTGCCATTGCTGCAGGCATCGTGGTGTCACGC
TCGTCGTTTGGTATGGCTTCATTCAGCTCCGGTTCCCAACGATCAAGGCGAGTTACATGATCCCCCATGT
TGTGCAAAAAAGCGGTTAGCTCCTTCGGTCCTCCGATCGTTGTCAGAAGTAAGTTGGCCGCAGTGTTATC
ACTCATGGTTATGGCAGCACTGCATAATTCTCTTACTGTCATGCCATCCGTAAGATGCTTTTCTGTGACT
GGTGAGTACTCAACCAAGTCATTCTGAGAATAGTGTATGCGGCGACCGAGTTGCTCTTGCCCGGCGTCAA
CACGGGATAATACCGCGCCACATAGCAGAACTTTAAAAGTGCTCATCATTGGAAAACGTTCTTCGGGGCG
AAAACTCTCAAGGATCTTACCGCTGTTGAGATCCAGTTCGATGTAACCCACTCGTGCACCCAACTGATCT
TCAGCATCTTTTACTTTCACCAGCGTTTCTGGGTGAGCAAAAACAGGAAGGCAAAATGCCGCAAAAAAGG
GAATAAGGGCGACACGGAAATGTTGAATACTCATACTCTTCCTTTTTCAATATTATTGAAGCATTTATCA
GGGTTATTGTCTCATGAGCGGATACATATTTGAATGTATTTAGAAAAATAAACAAATAGGGGTTCCGCGC
ACATTTCCCCGAAAAGTGCCACCTGACGTCTAAGAAACCATTATTATCATGACATTAACCTATAAAAATA
GGCGTATCACGAGGCCCTTTCGT
